Addgene plasmid #122031: zCD2
Purpose: Expresses histone deacetylase 6 (HDAC6) catalytic domain 2 (CD2), also known as zCD2, in Escherichia coli cells.
Depositing lab: David Christianson. Depositing organization: University of Pennsylvania. Publication: Histone deacetylase 6 structure and molecular basis of catalysis and inhibition. Hai Y, Christianson DW. Nat Chem Biol. 2016 Sep;12(9):741-7. doi: 10.1038/nchembio.2134. Epub 2016 Jul 25. PubMed 27454933.
Backbone
  Vector backbone: pET
  Backbone manufacturer: Scott Gradia
  Backbone size w/o insert (bp): 6465
  Total vector size (bp): 7542
  Vector type: Bacterial Expression
Growth in bacteria
  Bacterial resistance: Kanamycin, 50 μg/mL
  Growth temperature: 37°C
  Growth strain: DH5alpha
  Copy number: Low Copy
Gene/Insert
  Gene/Insert name: Zebrafish HDAC6 Catalytic Domain 2 (alt name: zCD2)
  Species: D. rerio (zebrafish)
  Insert size (bp): 1077
  Promoter: T7
  Tag / fusion protein: His6-MBP tag with cleavable TEV site (N terminal on backbone)
  Cloning method: Ligation Independent Cloning
  Sequencing primers: 5′ T7 promoter; 3′ T7 terminator
Resource information
  A portion of this plasmid was derived from a plasmid made by: The original cloning was done by Dr. Yang Hai, a previous Christianson Lab member.
Terms and licenses: Academic/Nonprofit Terms; Industry Terms: Not Available to Industry
Depositor comments: The cloning strategy is outlined in: Hai, Y.; Christianson, D.W. (2016). Histone deacetylase 6 structure and molecular basis of catalysis and inhibition. Nat Chem Biol. 12(9), 741-7.
How to cite: zCD2 was a gift from David Christianson (Addgene plasmid # 122031 ; http://n2t.net/addgene:122031 ; RRID:Addgene_122031)
