[The description below was written by a language model from this plasmid's Addgene catalogue record and pLannotate feature annotations shown in this document.]
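Description:
zCD2 is a bacterial expression plasmid built on a pET-type backbone designed for ligation-independent cloning, and it produces catalytic domain 2 of zebrafish (Danio rerio) histone deacetylase 6 in Escherichia coli. The roughly 7.5 kb plasmid is selected with kanamycin through an aph(3')-Ia resistance gene. It replicates from a ColE1/pBR322-type origin accompanied by the rop gene and bom region, consistent with its catalogue listing as low copy. An f1 origin is also present, and short tetracycline-resistance fragments annotated in the backbone appear to be nonfunctional remnants of its pBR322 ancestry.

Expression is driven by a T7 promoter followed by a lac operator and the phage T7 gene 10 ribosome binding site, with a T7 terminator downstream. The plasmid carries its own lacI gene, so transcription stays repressed until induction with IPTG in a host that supplies T7 RNA polymerase. The open reading frame encodes an N-terminal 6xHis tag and a signal-sequence-less, cytosolic maltose binding protein, then a TEV protease site, then the approximately 1.1 kb HDAC6 CD2 insert. The automated annotation matches this insert to mouse Hdac6 by homology, but the catalogue entry identifies it as the zebrafish sequence. The His tag and MBP aid affinity purification and solubility, and TEV cleavage allows them to be removed from the catalytic domain. Small His-tag and solubility-tag fragments annotated between the insert and the terminator are probably untranslated backbone sequence, although the record does not say so. The associated publication concerns the structure, catalysis and inhibition of HDAC6, which points to production of recombinant protein for structural and enzymological studies.
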