Features (pLannotate 1.2.2; 22 found; start..end, strand, type, name):
    209..227     +  promoter       T7 promoter: promoter for bacteriophage T7 RNA polymerase
    228..252     +  protein_bind   lac operator: The lac repressor binds to the lac operator to inhibit transcription in E. coli. This inhibition can be relieved by adding lactose or isopropyl-β-D-thiogalactopyranoside (IPTG). lac repressor encoded by lacI
    267..289     +  RBS            RBS: efficient ribosome binding site from bacteriophage T7 gene 10 (Olins and Rangwala, 1989)
    308..325     +  CDS            6xHis: 6xHis affinity tag
    335..1435    +  CDS            MBP: maltose binding protein from E. coli; malE (mutated); This version of the gene does not encode a signal sequence, so MBP will remain in the cytosol.
   1448..1464    +  CDS            TEV site (fragment): tobacco etch virus (TEV) protease recognition and cleavage site
   1493..2557    +  CDS            Hdac6 (fragment) (sequence partly withheld): HDAC6_MOUSE - Experimental evidence at protein level: Swiss-Prot protein existence level 1. Responsible for the deacetylation of lysine residues on the N-terminal part of the core histones (H2A, H2B, H3 and H4) (PubMed:9891014). Histone deacetylation gives a tag for epigenetic repression and plays an important role in transcriptional regulation, cell cycle progression and developmental events (PubMed:9891014). Histone deacetylases act via the formation of large multiprotein complexes (PubMed:9891014). In addition to histones, deacetylates other proteins: plays a central role in microtubule-dep
   2627..2644    +  CDS            9xHis (fragment): 9xHis affinity tag
   2654..2703    +  CDS            SET1 (fragment): solubility-enhancement tag derived from T7 phage gene 10B
   2711..2758    +  terminator     T7 terminator: transcription terminator for bacteriophage T7 RNA polymerase
   2795..3223    +  rep_origin     f1 ori (sequence partly withheld): f1 bacteriophage origin of replication; arrow indicates direction of (+) strand synthesis
   3277..3334    +  promoter       AmpR promoter (fragment): bla
   3343..4158    -  CDS            KanR: aminoglycoside phosphotransferase; aph(3')-Ia; confers resistance to kanamycin in bacteria or G418 (Geneticin®) in eukaryotes
   4280..4868    +  rep_origin     ori: high-copy-number ColE1/pMB1/pBR322/pUC origin of replication
   5054..5193    -  misc_feature   bom: basis of mobility region from pBR322
   5295..5486    -  CDS            rop: Rop protein, which maintains plasmids at low copy number; rop
   5503..5883    +  CDS            YPB1_ECOLX: Protein predicted: Swiss-Prot protein existence level 4. From Escherichia coli.
   5955..6246    -  CDS            TcR (fragment): tetracycline efflux protein; tet; confers resistance to tetracycline
   6261..6282    -  protein_bind   CAP binding site: CAP binding activates transcription in the presence of cAMP. E. coli catabolite activator protein
   6295..7377    -  CDS            lacI: lac repressor; lacI; The lac repressor binds to the lac operator to inhibit transcription in E. coli. This inhibition can be relieved by adding lactose or isopropyl-β-D-thiogalactopyranoside (IPTG).
   7378..7455    -  promoter       lacI promoter: lacI
   7463..187     -  CDS            TcR (fragment) (across the origin): tetracycline efflux protein; tet; confers resistance to tetracycline
>Addgene plasmid #122031 | zCD2 | addgene full sequence | sequence record 240596 | Addgene NGS Result
CAAGGAGATGGCGCCCAACAGTCCCCCGGCCACGGGGCCTGCCACCATACCCACGCCGAAACAAGCGCTC
ATGAGCCCGAAGTGGCGAGCCCGATCTTCCCCATCGGTGATGTCGGCGATATAGGCGCCAGCAACCGCAC
CTGTGGCGCCGGTGATGCCGGCCACGATGCGTCCGGCGTAGAGGATCGAGATCTCGATCCCGCGAAATTA
ATACGACTCACTATAGGGGAATTGTGAGCGGATAACAATTCCCCTCTAGAAATAATTTTGTTTAACTTTA
AGAAGGAGATATACCATGGGTTCTTCTCACCATCACCATCACCATGGTTCTTCTATGAAAATCGAAGAAG
GTAAACTGGTAATCTGGATTAACGGCGATAAAGGCTATAACGGTCTCGCTGAAGTCGGTAAGAAATTCGA
GAAAGATACCGGAATTAAAGTCACCGTTGAGCATCCGGATAAACTGGAAGAGAAATTCCCACAGGTTGCG
GCAACTGGCGATGGCCCTGACATTATCTTCTGGGCACACGACCGCTTTGGTGGCTACGCTCAATCTGGCC
TGTTGGCTGAAATCACCCCGGACAAAGCGTTCCAGGACAAGCTGTATCCGTTTACCTGGGATGCCGTACG
TTACAACGGCAAGCTGATTGCTTACCCGATCGCTGTTGAAGCGTTATCGCTGATTTATAACAAAGATCTG
CTGCCGAACCCGCCAAAAACCTGGGAAGAGATCCCGGCGCTGGATAAAGAACTGAAAGCGAAAGGTAAGA
GCGCGCTGATGTTCAACCTGCAAGAACCGTACTTCACCTGGCCGCTGATTGCTGCTGACGGGGGTTATGC
GTTCAAGTATGAAAACGGCAAGTACGACATTAAAGACGTGGGCGTGGATAACGCTGGCGCGAAAGCGGGT
CTGACCTTCCTGGTTGACCTGATTAAAAACAAACACATGAATGCAGACACCGATTACTCCATCGCAGAAG
CTGCCTTTAATAAAGGCGAAACAGCGATGACCATCAACGGCCCGTGGGCATGGTCCAACATCGACACCAG
CAAAGTGAATTATGGTGTAACGGTACTGCCGACCTTCAAGGGTCAACCATCCAAACCGTTCGTTGGCGTG
CTGAGCGCAGGTATTAACGCCGCCAGTCCGAACAAAGAGCTGGCAAAAGAGTTCCTCGAAAACTATCTGC
TGACTGATGAAGGTCTGGAAGCGGTTAATAAAGACAAACCGCTGGGTGCCGTAGCGCTGAAGTCTTACGA
GGAAGAGTTGGCGAAAGATCCACGTATTGCCGCCACTATGGAAAACGCCCAGAAAGGTGAAATCATGCCG
AACATCCCGCAGATGTCCGCTTTCTGGTATGCCGTGCGTACTGCGGTGATCAACGCCGCCAGCGGTCGTC
AGACTGTCGATGAAGCCCTGAAAGACGCGCAGACTAATGGGATCGAGGAAAACCTGTACTTCCAATCCAA
TGCAGGTGGCTCTAGT
[1050 nt withheld, positions 1487-2536]
CCGTTTTGGTCTTCACTGCGTTAATAACATTGGAAGTGGATAACGGATCCGAATTCGAGCGCCGTCGACA
AGCTTGCGGCCGCACTCGAGCACCACCACCACCACCACTGAGATCCGGCTGCTAACAAAGCCCGAAAGGA
AGCTGAGTTGGCTGCTGCCACCGCTGAGCAATAACTAGCATAACCCCTTGGGGCCTCTAAACGGGTCTTG
AGGGGTTTTTTGCTGAAAGGAGGAACTATATCCGGATTGGCGAATGGG
[124 nt withheld, positions 2795-2918]
C
[91 nt withheld, positions 2920-3010]
A
[49 nt withheld, positions 3012-3060]
CCTTTGACGTTGGAGTCCACGTTCTTT
[37 nt withheld, positions 3088-3124]
ACCCTATCTCGGTCTATTCTTTTGATTTATAAGGGATTTTGCCGATTTCGGCCTATTGGTTAAAAAATGA
GCTGATTTAACAAAAATTTAACGCGAATTTTAACAAACTAGTAACGTTTACAATTTCAGGTGGCACTTTT
CGGGGAAATGTGCGCGGAACCCCTATTTGTTTATTTTTCTAAATACATTCAAATATGTATCCGCTCATGA
ATTAATTCTTAGAAAAACTCATCGAGCATCAAATGAAACTGCAATTTATTCATATCAGGATTATCAATAC
CATATTTTTGAAAAAGCCGTTTCTGTAATGAAGGAGAAAACTCACCGAGGCAGTTCCATAGGATGGCAAG
ATCCTGGTATCGGTCTGCGATTCCGACTCGTCCAACATCAATACAACCTATTAATTTCCCCTCGTCAAAA
ATAAGGTTATCAAGTGAGAAATCACCATGAGTGACGACTGAATCCGGTGAGAATGGCAAAAGTTTATGCA
TTTCTTTCCAGACTTGTTCAACAGGCCAGCCATTACGCTCGTCATCAAAATCACTCGCATCAACCAAACC
GTTATTCATTCGTGATTGCGCCTGAGCGAGACGAAATACGCGATCGCTGTTAAAAGGACAATTACAAACA
GGAATCGAATGCAACCGGCGCAGGAACACTGCCAGCGCATCAACAATGTTTTCACCTGAATCAGGATATT
CTTCTAATACCTGGAATGCTGTTTTCCCGGGGATCGCAGTGGTGAGTAACCATGCATCATCAGGAGTACG
GATAAAATGCTTGATGGTCGGAAGAGGCATAAATTCCGTCAGCCAGTTTAGTCTGACCATCTCATCTGTA
ACATCATTGGCAACGCTACCTTTGCCATGTTTCAGAAACAACTCTGGCGCATCGGGCTTCCCATACAATC
GATAGATTGTCGCACCTGATTGCCCGACATTATCGCGAGCCCATTTATACCCATATAAATCAGCATCCAT
GTTGGAATTTAATCGCGGCCTAGAGCAAGACGTTTCCCGTTGAATATGGCTCATAACACCCCTTGTATTA
CTGTTTATGTAAGCAGACAGTTTTATTGTTCATGACCAAAATCCCTTAACGTGAGTTTTCGTTCCACTGA
GCGTCAGACCCCGTAGAAAAGATCAAAGGATCTTCTTGAGATCCTTTTTTTCTGCGCGTAATCTGCTGCT
TGCAAACAAAAAAACCACCGCTACCAGCGGTGGTTTGTTTGCCGGATCAAGAGCTACCAACTCTTTTTCC
GAAGGTAACTGGCTTCAGCAGAGCGCAGATACCAAATACTGTCCTTCTAGTGTAGCCGTAGTTAGGCCAC
CACTTCAAGAACTCTGTAGCACCGCCTACATACCTCGCTCTGCTAATCCTGTTACCAGTGGCTGCTGCCA
GTGGCGATAAGTCGTGTCTTACCGGGTTGGACTCAAGACGATAGTTACCGGATAAGGCGCAGCGGTCGGG
CTGAACGGGGGGTTCGTGCACACAGCCCAGCTTGGAGCGAACGACCTACACCGAACTGAGATACCTACAG
CGTGAGCTATGAGAAAGCGCCACGCTTCCCGAAGGGAGAAAGGCGGACAGGTATCCGGTAAGCGGCAGGG
TCGGAACAGGAGAGCGCACGAGGGAGCTTCCAGGGGGAAACGCCTGGTATCTTTATAGTCCTGTCGGGTT
TCGCCACCTCTGACTTGAGCGTCGATTTTTGTGATGCTCGTCAGGGGGGCGGAGCCTATGGAAAAACGCC
AGCAACGCGGCCTTTTTACGGTTCCTGGCCTTTTGCTGGCCTTTTGCTCACATGTTCTTTCCTGCGTTAT
CCCCTGATTCTGTGGATAACCGTATTACCGCCTTTGAGTGAGCTGATACCGCTCGCCGCAGCCGAACGAC
CGAGCGCAGCGAGTCAGTGAGCGAGGAAGCGGAAGAGCGCCTGATGCGGTATTTTCTCCTTACGCATCTG
TGCGGTATTTCACACCGCAATGGTGCACTCTCAGTACAATCTGCTCTGATGCCGCATAGTTAAGCCAGTA
TACACTCCGCTATCGCTACGTGACTGGGTCATGGCTGCGCCCCGACACCCGCCAACACCCGCTGACGCGC
CCTGACGGGCTTGTCTGCTCCCGGCATCCGCTTACAGACAAGCTGTGACCGTCTCCGGGAGCTGCATGTG
TCAGAGGTTTTCACCGTCATCACCGAAACGCGCGAGGCAGCTGCGGTAAAGCTCATCAGCGTGGTCGTGA
AGCGATTCACAGATGTCTGCCTGTTCATCCGCGTCCAGCTCGTTGAGTTTCTCCAGAAGCGTTAATGTCT
GGCTTCTGATAAAGCGGGCCATGTTAAGGGCGGTTTTTTCCTGTTTGGTCACTGATGCCTCCGTGTAAGG
GGGATTTCTGTTCATGGGGGTAATGATACCGATGAAACGAGAGAGGATGCTCACGATACGGGTTACTGAT
GATGAACATGCCCGGTTACTGGAACGTTGTGAGGGTAAACAACTGGCGGTATGGATGCGGCGGGACCAGA
GAAAAATCACTCAGGGTCAATGCCAGCGCTTCGTTAATACAGATGTAGGTGTTCCACAGGGTAGCCAGCA
GCATCCTGCGATGCAGATCCGGAACATAATGGTGCAGGGCGCTGACTTCCGCGTTTCCAGACTTTACGAA
ACACGGAAACCGAAGACCATTCATGTTGTTGCTCAGGTCGCAGACGTTTTGCAGCAGCAGTCGCTTCACG
TTCGCTCGCGTATCGGTGATTCATTCTGCTAACCAGTAAGGCAACCCCGCCAGCCTAGCCGGGTCCTCAA
CGACAGGAGCACGATCATGCGCACCCGTGGGGCCGCCATGCCGGCGATAATGGCCTGCTTCTCGCCGAAA
CGTTTGGTGGCGGGACCAGTGACGAAGGCTTGAGCGAGGGCGTGCAAGATTCCGAATACCGCAAGCGACA
GGCCGATCATCGTCGCGCTCCAGCGAAAGCGGTCCTCGCCGAAAATGACCCAGAGCGCTGCCGGCACCTG
TCCTACGAGTTGCATGATAAAGAAGACAGTCATAAGTGCGGCGACGATAGTCATGCCCCGCGCCCACCGG
AAGGAGCTGACTGGGTTGAAGGCTCTCAAGGGCATCGGTCGAGATCCCGGTGCCTAATGAGTGAGCTAAC
TTACATTAATTGCGTTGCGCTCACTGCCCGCTTTCCAGTCGGGAAACCTGTCGTGCCAGCTGCATTAATG
AATCGGCCAACGCGCGGGGAGAGGCGGTTTGCGTATTGGGCGCCAGGGTGGTTTTTCTTTTCACCAGTGA
GACGGGCAACAGCTGATTGCCCTTCACCGCCTGGCCCTGAGAGAGTTGCAGCAAGCGGTCCACGCTGGTT
TGCCCCAGCAGGCGAAAATCCTGTTTGATGGTGGTTAACGGCGGGATATAACATGAGCTGTCTTCGGTAT
CGTCGTATCCCACTACCGAGATATCCGCACCAACGCGCAGCCCGGACTCGGTAATGGCGCGCATTGCGCC
CAGCGCCATCTGATCGTTGGCAACCAGCATCGCAGTGGGAACGATACCCTCATTCAGCATTTGCATGGTT
TGTTGAAAACCGGACATGGCACTCCAGTCGCCTTCCCGTTCCGCTATCGGCTGAATTTGATTGCGAGTGA
GATATTTATGCCAGCCAGCCAGACGCAGACGCGCCGAGACAGAACTTAATGGGCCCGCTAACAGCGCGAT
TTGCTGGTGACCCAATGCGACCAGATGCTCCACGCCCAGTCGCGTACCGTCTTCATGGGAGAAAATAATA
CTGTTGATGGGTGTCTGGTCAGAGACATCAAGAAATAACGCCGGAACATTAGTGCAGGCAGCTTCCACAG
CAATGGCATCCTGGTCATCCAGCGGATAGTTAATGATCAGCCCACTGACGCGTTGCGCGAGAAGATTGTG
CACCGCCGCTTTACAGGCTTCGACGCCGCTTCGTTCTACCATCGACACCACCACGCTGGCACCCAGTTGA
TCGGCGCGAGATTTAATCGCCGCGACAATTTGCGACGGCGCGTGCAGGGCCAGACTGGAGGTGGCAACGC
CAATCAGCAACGACTGTTTGCCCGCCAGTTGTTGTGCCACGCGGTTGGGAATGTAATTCAGCTCCGCCAT
CGCCGCTTCCACTTTTTCCCGCGTTTTCGCAGAAACGTGGCTGGCCTGGTTCACCACGCGGGAAACGGTC
TGATAAGAGACACCGGCATACTCTGCGACATCGTATAACGTTACTGGTTTCACATTCACCACCCTGAATT
GACTCTCTTCCGGGCGCTATCATGCCATACCGCGAAAGGTTTTGCGCCATTCGATGGTGTCCGGGATCTC
GACGCTCTCCCTTATGCGACTCCTGCATTAGGAAGCAGCCCAGTAGTAGGTTGAGGCCGTTGAGCACCGC
CGCCGCAAGGAATGGTGCATG
