>Addgene plasmid #122031 | zCD2 | depositor partial sequence | sequence record 232482 | Covers residues 440-798 of the Danio rerio HDAC6 sequence.
TCTAGT
[1050 nt withheld, positions 7-1056]
CCGTTTTGGTCTTCACTGCGT
